Addgene plasmid #125708: pAAV-hSynapsin1-RdLight1
Purpose: Expresses the red genetically encoded dopamine sensor RdLight1 in mammalian neurons.
Depositing lab: Lin Tian. Publication: An expanded palette of dopamine sensors for multiplex imaging in vivo. Patriarchi T, Mohebi A, Sun J, Marley A, Liang R, Dong C, Puhger K, Mizuno GO, Davis CM, Wiltgen B, von Zastrow M, Berke JD, Tian L. Nat Methods. 2020 Nov;17(11):1147-1155. doi: 10.1038/s41592-020-0936-3. Epub 2020 Sep 7. PubMed 32895537.
Backbone
  Vector backbone: pAAV-hSyn
  Backbone size w/o insert (bp): 4579
  Total vector size (bp): 6622
  Vector type: AAV
Growth in bacteria
  Bacterial resistance: Ampicillin, 100 μg/mL
  Growth temperature: 30°C
  Growth strain: NEB Stable
  Copy number: High Copy
Gene/Insert
  Gene/Insert name: RdLight1
  Species: Synthetic
  Insert size (bp): 2049
  GenBank ID: MK751450
  Promoter: hSynapsin1
  Tag / fusion protein: Flag tag (N terminal on insert)
  Cloning method: Restriction Enzyme; 5′ cloning site BamHI (not destroyed); 3′ cloning site HindIII (not destroyed)
  Sequencing primers: 5′ tgcggcgccggcgactcagcgctg; 3′ caaggaggagaaaatgaaag
Terms and licenses: Academic/Nonprofit Terms; Industry Terms: Not Available to Industry
How to cite: pAAV-hSynapsin1-RdLight1 was a gift from Lin Tian (Addgene plasmid # 125708 ; http://n2t.net/addgene:125708 ; RRID:Addgene_125708) For viral preps, please replace (Addgene plasmid # 125708) in the above sentence with: (Addgene viral prep # 125708-AAV9)
