[The description below was written by a language model from this plasmid's Addgene catalogue record and pLannotate feature annotations shown in this document.]
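Description:
pAAV-hSynapsin1-RdLight1 is an adeno-associated virus transfer plasmid built on the pAAV-hSyn backbone for expressing the red genetically encoded dopamine sensor RdLight1 in mammalian neurons. In bacteria it is maintained as a high-copy plasmid through a ColE1/pUC-type origin and selected with ampicillin via the β-lactamase gene and its native promoter. An f1 phage origin and a remnant of lacZα are also carried in the backbone.

The expression cassette lies between AAV2 inverted terminal repeats, which direct replication and packaging of the intervening DNA into AAV particles when rep/cap and helper functions are provided. Both ITRs are annotated only as fragments in the sequenced record, which may reflect the difficulty of reading these structured repeats. Within the cassette, the human synapsin I promoter restricts expression to neurons and drives a synthetic open reading frame of about 2 kb, cloned between BamHI and HindIII sites. The insert begins with an N-terminal FLAG epitope, picked up by the annotation as a partial 3xFLAG match, and the rest of the coding region is identified by similarity to the human dopamine D1 receptor, indicating that the sensor is built on this receptor scaffold. The automated annotation does not resolve a separate fluorescent protein module. Downstream, a WPRE enhances transcript stability and expression, followed by an SV40 polyadenylation signal.

The catalogue lists a total size of 6,622 bp, whereas the annotated sequence record is 6,149 nt, a discrepancy the record does not explain. The construct is used to produce AAV, or for direct transfection, for optical imaging of dopamine dynamics in neurons, including multiplexed in vivo imaging alongside sensors of other colours.
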