Features (pLannotate 1.2.2; 14 found; start..end, strand, type, name):
     95..164     -  CDS            lacZα (fragment): LacZα fragment of β-galactosidase; lacZ fragment
    159..291     -  repeat_region  AAV2 ITR (fragment): inverted terminal repeat of adeno-associated virus serotype 2 inverted
    373..820     +  promoter       hSyn promoter: human synapsin I promoter; confers neuron-specific expression (Kügler et al., 2003)
    909..929     +  CDS            3xFLAG (fragment): three tandem FLAG® epitope tags
    933..2906    +  CDS            DRD1: DRD1_HUMAN - Experimental evidence at protein level: Swiss-Prot protein existence level 1. Dopamine receptor whose activity is mediated by G proteins which activate adenylyl cyclase. From Homo sapiens (Human).
   2922..3510    +  misc_feature   WPRE: woodchuck hepatitis virus posttranscriptional regulatory element
   3511..3530    +  misc_feature   MCS (fragment): pBluescript multiple cloning site
   3559..3680    -  polyA_signal   SV40 poly(A) signal: SV40 polyadenylation signal
   3703..3771    -  CDS            large T antigen (fragment): large T antigen from SV40 (simian virus 40)
   3842..3887    +  repeat_region  AAV2 ITR (fragment): inverted terminal repeat of adeno-associated virus serotype 2 inverted
   4034..4622    -  rep_origin     ori: high-copy-number ColE1/pMB1/pBR322/pUC origin of replication
   4793..5653    -  CDS            AmpR: β-lactamase; bla; confers resistance to ampicillin, carbenicillin, and related antibiotics
   5654..5758    -  promoter       AmpR promoter: bla
   5811..90      -  rep_origin     f1 ori (across the origin) (sequence partly withheld): f1 bacteriophage origin of replication; arrow indicates direction of (+) strand synthesis
>Addgene plasmid #125708 | pAAV-hSynapsin1-RdLight1 | addgene full sequence | sequence record 246173 | Addgene NGS Result
[90 nt withheld, positions 1-90]
CCCATTCGCCATTCAGGCTGCGCAACTGTTGGGAAGGGCGATCGGTGCGGGCCTCTTCGCTATTACGCCA
GCTGCGCGCTCGCTCGCTCACTGAGGCCGCCCGGGCAAAGCCCGGGCGTCGGGCGACCTTTGGTCGCCCG
GCCTCAGTGAGCGAGCGAGCGCGCAGAGAGGGAGTGGCCAACTCCATCACTAGGGGTTCCTTGTAGTTAA
TGATTAACCCGCCATGCTACTTATCTACGTAGCCATGCTCTAGGAAGATCTCTGCAGAGGGCCCTGCGTA
TGAGTGCAAGTGGGTTTTAGGACCAGGATGAGGCGGGGTGGGGGTGCCTACCTGACGACCGACCCCGACC
CACTGGACAAGCACCCAACCCCCATTCCCCAAATTGCGCATCCCCTATCAGAGAGGGGGAGGGGAAACAG
GATGCGGCGAGGCGCGTGCGCACTGCCAGCTTCAGCACCGCGGACAGTGCCTTCGCCCCCGCCTGGCGGC
GCGCGCCACCGCCGCCTCAGCACTGAAGGCGCGCTGACGTCACTCGCCGGTCCCCCGCAAACTCCCCTTC
CCGGCCACCTTGGTCGCGTCCGCGCCGCCGCCGGCCCAGCCGGACCGCACCACGCGAGGCGCGAGATAGG
GGGGCACGGGCGCGACCATCTGCGCTGCGGCGCCGGCGACTCAGCGCTGCCTCAGTCTGCGGTGGGCAGC
GGAGGAGTCGTGTCGTGCCTGAGAGCGCAGTCGAATTCAAGCTGCTAGCAAGGATCCACCGGTGCGCGCC
ATGAAGACGATCATCGCCCTGAGCTACATCTTCTGCCTGGTGTTCGCCGACTACAAGGACGATGATGACG
CCATGAGGACTCTGAACACCTCTGCCATGGACGGGACTGGGCTGGTGGTGGAGAGGGACTTCTCTGTTCG
TATCCTCACTGCCTGTTTCCTGTCGCTGCTCATCCTGTCCACGCTCCTGGGGAACACGCTGGTCTGTGCT
GCCGTTATCAGGTTCCGACACCTGCGGTCCAAGGTGACCAACTTCTTTGTCATCTCCTTGGCTGTGTCAG
ATCTCTTGGTGGCCGTCCTGGTCATGCCCTGGAAGGCAGTGGCTGAGATTGCTGGCTTCTGGCCCTTTGG
GTCCTTCTGTAACATCTGGGTGGCCTTTGACATCATGTGCTCCACTGCATCCATCCTCAACCTCTGTGTG
ATCAGCGTGGACAGGTATTGGGCTATCTCCAGCCCTGAACGGTATGAGAGAAAGATGACCCCCAAGGCAG
CCTTCATCCTGATCAGTGTGGCATGGACCTTGTCTGTACTCATCTCCTTCATCCCAGTGCAGCTCAGCTG
GCACAAGGCAAAACCCACAAGCCCCTCTGATGGAAATGCCACTTCCCTGGCTGAGACCATAGACAACTGT
GACTCCAGCCTCAGCAGGACATATGCCATCTCATCCTCTGTAATCAGCTTTTACATCCCTGTGGCCATCA
TGATTGTCACCTACACCAGGATCTACAGGATTGCTCAGAAACAGCTCTCCTCCTTTCATGTGTCAGAGCG
GATGTATCCAGAAGATGGAGCGTTGAAGTCAGAGATCAAAAAAGGACTGCGGTTGAAGGATGGCGGACAT
TATGCAGCTGAGGTCAAGACTACATATAAAGCTAAAAAACCCGTTCAGCTTCCGGGTGCGTATATCGTAG
ATATTAAACTCGACATTGTTTCTCACAACGAGGATTATACAATCGTCGAGCAATGCGAAAGGGCAGAAGG
ACGACACTCCACCGGGGGAATGGATGAGCTTTATAAAGGAGGTACTGGTGGCAGCCTTGTCTCAAAGGGG
GAGGAAGACAATATGGCAATAATTAAAGAGTTCATGAGATTCAAAGTACACATGGAGGGAAGCGTCAATG
GTCACGAGTTCGAGATCGAAGGGGAAGGGGAGGGACGCCCTTATGAGGCCTTTCAGACCGCCAAATTGAA
AGTAACAAAGGGTGGACCCCTTCCATTTGCGTGGGACATCCTCTCCCCTCAGTTTATGTATGGTAGTAAG
GCTTATATAAAGCATCCGGCTGATATACCAGATTACTTTAAACTTTCCTTCCCGGAAGGGTTTCGCTGGG
AACGCGTCATGAATTTCGAGGATGGGGGCATTATACACGTCAATCAAGATAGCTCCTTGCAAGATGGTGT
CTTTATCTATAAGGTAAAGCTGAGAGGGACAAATTTTCCACCGGATGGACCAGTAATGCAGAAGAAAACT
ATGGGGTGGGAAGCACGGAAGGACGACCTTAAAAGAGAAACTAAAGTCCTGAAGACTCTGTCGGTGATCA
TGGGTGTGTTTGTGTGCTGTTGGCTACCTTTCTTCATCTTGAACTGCATTTTGCCCTTCTGTGGGTCTGG
GGAGACGCAGCCCTTCTGCATTGATTCCAACACCTTTGACGTGTTTGTGTGGTTTGGGTGGGCTAATTCA
TCCTTGAACCCCATCATTTATGCCTTTAATGCTGATTTTCGGAAGGCATTTTCAACCCTCTTAGGATGCT
ACAGACTTTGCCCTGCGACGAATAATGCCATAGAGACGGTGAGTATCAATAACAATGGGGCCGCGATGTT
TTCCAGCCATCATGAGCCACGAGGCTCCATCTCCAAGGAGTGCAATCTGGTTTACCTGATCCCACATGCT
GTGGGCTCCTCTGAGGACCTGAAAAAGGAGGAGGCAGCTGGCATCGCCAGACCCTTGGAGAAGCTGTCCC
CAGCCCTATCGGTCATATTGGACTATGACACTGACGTCTCTCTGGAGAAGATCCAACCCATCACACAAAA
CGGTCAGCACCCAACCTGAAAGCTTATCGATAATCAACCTCTGGATTACAAAATTTGTGAAAGATTGACT
GGTATTCTTAACTATGTTGCTCCTTTTACGCTATGTGGATACGCTGCTTTAATGCCTTTGTATCATGCTA
TTGCTTCCCGTATGGCTTTCATTTTCTCCTCCTTGTATAAATCCTGGTTGCTGTCTCTTTATGAGGAGTT
GTGGCCCGTTGTCAGGCAACGTGGCGTGGTGTGCACTGTGTTTGCTGACGCAACCCCCACTGGTTGGGGC
ATTGCCACCACCTGTCAGCTCCTTTCCGGGACTTTCGCTTTCCCCCTCCCTATTGCCACGGCGGAACTCA
TCGCCGCCTGCCTTGCCCGCTGCTGGACAGGGGCTCGGCTGTTGGGCACTGACAATTCCGTGGTGTTGTC
GGGGAAATCATCGTCCTTTCCTTGGCTGCTCGCCTGTGTTGCCACCTGGATTCTGCGCGGGACGTCCTTC
TGCTACGTCCCTTCGGCCCTCAATCCAGCGGACCTTCCTTCCCGCGGCCTGCTGCCGGCTCTGCGGCCTC
TTCCGCGTCTTCGCCTTCGCCCTCAGACGAGTCGGATCTCCCTTTGGGCCGCCTCCCCGCATCGATACCG
TCGACCTCGACCCGGGCGGCCGCTTCGAGCAGACATGATAAGATACATTGATGAGTTTGGACAAACCACA
ACTAGAATGCAGTGAAAAAAATGCTTTATTTGTGAAATTTGTGATGCTATTGCTTTATTTGTAACCATTA
TAAGCTGCAATAAACAAGTTAACAACAACAATTGCATTCATTTTATGTTTCAGGTTCAGGGGGAGATGTG
GGAGGTTTTTTAAAGCAAGTAAAACCTCTACAAATGTGGTAAAATCGATAAGGATCTTCCTAGAGCATGG
CTACGTAGATAAGTAGCATGGCGGGTTAATCATTAACTACAAGGAACCCCTAGTGATGGAGTTGGCCACT
CCCTCTCTGCGCGCTCGGTCGTTCGGCTGCGGCGAGCGGTATCAGCTCACTCAAAGGCGGTAATACGGTT
ATCCACAGAATCAGGGGATAACGCAGGAAAGAACATGTGAGCAAAAGGCCAGCAAAAAGCCAGGAACCGT
AAAAAGGCCGCGTTGCTGGCGTTTTTCCATAGGCTCCGCCCCCCTGACGAGCATCACAAAAATCGACGCT
CAAGTCAGAGGTGGCGAAACCCGACAGGACTATAAAGATACCAGGCGTTTCCCCCTGGAAGCTCCCTCGT
GCGCTCTCCTGTTCCGACCCTGCCGCTTACCGGATACCTGTCCGCCTTTCTCCCTTCGGGAAGCGTGGCG
CTTTCTCATAGCTCACGCTGTAGGTATCTCAGTTCGGTGTAGGTCGTTCGCTCCAAGCTGGGCTGTGTGC
ACGAACCCCCCGTTCAGCCCGACCGCTGCGCCTTATCCGGTAACTATCGTCTTGAGTCCAACCCGGTAAG
ACACGACTTATCGCCACTGGCAGCAGCCACTGGTAACAGGATTAGCAGAGCGAGGTATGTAGGCGGTGCT
ACAGAGTTCTTGAAGTGGTGGCCTAACTACGGCTACACTAGAAGAACAGTATTTGGTATCTGCGCTCTGC
TGAAGCCAGTTACCTTCGGAAAAAGAGTTGGTAGCTCTTGATCCGGCAAACAAACCACCGCTGGTAGCGG
TGGTTTTTTTGTTTGCAAGCAGCAGATTACGCGCAGAAAAAAAGGATCTCAAGAAGATCCTTTGATCTTT
TCTACGGGGTCTGACGCTCAGTGGAACGAAAACTCACGTTAAGGGATTTTGGTCATGAGATTATCAAAAA
GGATCTTCACCTAGATCCTTTTAAATTAAAAATGAAGTTTTAAATCAATCTAAAGTATATATGAGTAAAC
TTGGTCTGACAGTTACCAATGCTTAATCAGTGAGGCACCTATCTCAGCGATCTGTCTATTTCGTTCATCC
ATAGTTGCCTGACTCCCCGTCGTGTAGATAACTACGATACGGGAGGGCTTACCATCTGGCCCCAGTGCTG
CAATGATACCGCGAGACCCACGCTCACCGGCTCCAGATTTATCAGCAATAAACCAGCCAGCCGGAAGGGC
CGAGCGCAGAAGTGGTCCTGCAACTTTATCCGCCTCCATCCAGTCTATTAATTGTTGCCGGGAAGCTAGA
GTAAGTAGTTCGCCAGTTAATAGTTTGCGCAACGTTGTTGCCATTGCTACAGGCATCGTGGTGTCACGCT
CGTCGTTTGGTATGGCTTCATTCAGCTCCGGTTCCCAACGATCAAGGCGAGTTACATGATCCCCCATGTT
GTGCAAAAAAGCGGTTAGCTCCTTCGGTCCTCCGATCGTTGTCAGAAGTAAGTTGGCCGCAGTGTTATCA
CTCATGGTTATGGCAGCACTGCATAATTCTCTTACTGTCATGCCATCCGTAAGATGCTTTTCTGTGACTG
GTGAGTACTCAACCAAGTCATTCTGAGAATAGTGTATGCGGCGACCGAGTTGCTCTTGCCCGGCGTCAAT
ACGGGATAATACCGCGCCACATAGCAGAACTTTAAAAGTGCTCATCATTGGAAAACGTTCTTCGGGGCGA
AAACTCTCAAGGATCTTACCGCTGTTGAGATCCAGTTCGATGTAACCCACTCGTGCACCCAACTGATCTT
CAGCATCTTTTACTTTCACCAGCGTTTCTGGGTGAGCAAAAACAGGAAGGCAAAATGCCGCAAAAAAGGG
AATAAGGGCGACACGGAAATGTTGAATACTCATACTCTTCCTTTTTCAATATTATTGAAGCATTTATCAG
GGTTATTGTCTCATGAGCGGATACATATTTGAATGTATTTAGAAAAATAAACAAATAGGGGTTCCGCGCA
CATTTCCCCGAAAAGTGCCACCTAAATTGTAAGCGTTAATATTTTGTTAAAATTCGCGTTAAATTTTTGT
TAAATCAGCTCATTTTTTAACCAATAGGCCGAAATCGGCAAAATCCCTTATAAATCAAAAGAATAGACCG
AGATAGGGT
[37 nt withheld, positions 5910-5946]
AAAGAACGTGGACTCCAACGTCAAAGG
[49 nt withheld, positions 5974-6022]
T
[91 nt withheld, positions 6024-6114]
G
[34 nt withheld, positions 6116-6149]
